Addgene plasmid #181896: pGFP-nE-mHP1alpha-delCTE
Purpose: Fluorescently tagged HP1alpha, serines in N-terminal extension (NTE) replaced by glutamates, C-terminal deletion
Depositing lab: Karsten Rippe. Depositing organization: Deutsches Krebsforschungszentrum (DKFZ). Publication: Mouse Heterochromatin Adopts Digital Compaction States without Showing Hallmarks of HP1-Driven Liquid-Liquid Phase Separation. Erdel F, Rademacher A, Vlijm R, Tunnermann J, Frank L, Weinmann R, Schweigert E, Yserentant K, Hummert J, Bauer C, Schumacher S, Al Alwash A, Normand C, Herten DP, Engelhardt J, Rippe K. Mol Cell. 2020 Apr 16;78(2):236-249.e7. doi: 10.1016/j.molcel.2020.02.005. Epub 2020 Feb 25. PubMed 32101700.
Backbone
  Vector backbone: pEGFP-C
  Backbone manufacturer: Clontech
  Backbone size w/o insert (bp): 4731
  Vector type: Mammalian Expression
  Selectable markers: Neomycin (select with G418)
Growth in bacteria
  Bacterial resistance: Kanamycin, 50 μg/mL
  Growth temperature: 37°C
  Growth strain: DH5alpha
  Copy number: High Copy
Gene/Insert
  Gene/Insert name: nE-mHP1alpha-delCTE (alt name: CBX 5)
  Species: M. musculus (mouse)
  Mutation: S11E, S12E, S13E, S14E, 14 aa C-terminal deletion
  Entrez Gene: Cbx5 (a.k.a. 2610029O15Rik, HP1, Hp1a, Hp1alpha)
  Promoter: CMV
  Tag / fusion protein: GFP (N terminal on insert)
  Cloning method: Restriction Enzyme; 5′ cloning site BspEI (not destroyed); 3′ cloning site BamHI (not destroyed)
Terms and licenses: Academic/Nonprofit Terms; Industry Terms: Not Available to Industry
Depositor comments: PCR with reverse primer on nE-mHP1a that removes the C-terminal extension (14 aa) of mHP1a. For additional reference on HP1alpha, please see Larson et al. 2017 Nature, PMID 28636604, https://doi.org/10.1038/nature22822
How to cite: pGFP-nE-mHP1alpha-delCTE was a gift from Karsten Rippe (Addgene plasmid # 181896 ; http://n2t.net/addgene:181896 ; RRID:Addgene_181896)
