[The description below was written by a language model from this plasmid's Addgene catalogue record and pLannotate feature annotations shown in this document.]
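Description:
pGFP-nE-mHP1alpha-delCTE is a mammalian expression plasmid built on the Clontech pEGFP-C backbone that produces a mutant form of mouse heterochromatin protein 1 alpha (HP1alpha, encoded by Cbx5) fused to the C-terminus of EGFP. Transcription is driven by the human cytomegalovirus immediate early enhancer and promoter, with the EGFP coding sequence followed directly by the Cbx5 fragment, which was inserted between BspEI and BamHI sites, and terminated by an SV40 polyadenylation signal. The plasmid replicates at high copy in E. coli from a ColE1/pUC-type origin and also carries an f1 origin. A single Tn5 aminoglycoside phosphotransferase gene (NeoR/KanR) sits behind tandem bacterial (bla) and SV40 early promoters with an HSV TK polyadenylation signal, so it gives kanamycin resistance in bacteria and G418 resistance in mammalian cells. The short large T antigen, ble and bGH poly(A) fragments in the annotation are most likely partial matches to backbone sequence rather than functional elements.

The insert carries two sets of changes. Serines 11 to 14 in the N-terminal extension are replaced by glutamates, a substitution commonly used to mimic phosphorylation of these residues, and the last 14 amino acids forming the C-terminal extension are deleted; the truncation was introduced by PCR on the parental glutamate-mutant construct. HP1alpha binds histone H3 tails methylated at lysine 9 and is a core component of heterochromatin. The GFP tag allows the variant to be visualised in cells, and the associated publication examined mouse heterochromatin compaction and whether it shows hallmarks of HP1-driven liquid-liquid phase separation, a context in which the contributions of the N- and C-terminal extensions can be compared.
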