Features (pLannotate 1.2.2; 14 found; start..end, strand, type, name):
     61..364     +  enhancer       CMV enhancer: human cytomegalovirus immediate early enhancer
    365..568     +  promoter       CMV promoter: human cytomegalovirus (CMV) immediate early promoter
    613..1329    +  CDS            EGFP: EGFP is a basic (constitutively fluorescent) green fluorescent protein published in 1996, derived from Aequorea victoria. It is reported to be a rapidly-maturing weak dimer with moderate acid sensitivity.
   1336..1866    +  CDS            Cbx5 (fragment): CBX5_MOUSE - Also known as Hp1a. Experimental evidence at protein level: Swiss-Prot protein existence level 1. Component of heterochromatin that recognizes and binds histone H3 tails methylated at 'Lys-9' (H3K9me), leading to epigenetic repression. In contrast, it is excluded from chromatin when 'Tyr-41' of histone H3 is phosphorylated (H3Y41ph). Can interact with lamin-B receptor (LBR). This interaction can contribute to the association of the heterochromatin with the inner nuclear membrane. Involved in the formation of functional kinetochore through interaction with MIS12 complex proteins (B
   1896..1980    +  CDS            large T antigen (fragment): large T antigen from SV40 (simian virus 40)
   2003..2124    +  polyA_signal   SV40 poly(A) signal: SV40 polyadenylation signal
   2158..2586    -  rep_origin     f1 ori (sequence partly withheld): f1 bacteriophage origin of replication; arrow indicates direction of (+) strand synthesis
   2613..2717    +  promoter       AmpR promoter: bla
   2719..3076    +  promoter       SV40 promoter: SV40 enhancer and early promoter
   3111..3905    +  CDS            NeoR/KanR: aminoglycoside phosphotransferase from Tn5; aph(3')-II (or nptII); confers resistance to neomycin, kanamycin, and G418 (Geneticin®)
   3926..4078    +  CDS            ble (fragment): BLE_KLEPN - Experimental evidence at protein level: Swiss-Prot protein existence level 1. Binding protein with a strong affinity to the bleomycin family of antibiotics. Binds to CL990; an antimitotic-antibiotic compound. From Klebsiella pneumoniae.
   4137..4184    +  polyA_signal   HSV TK poly(A) signal: herpes simplex virus thymidine kinase polyadenylation signal (Cole and Stacy, 1985)
   4275..4291    -  polyA_signal   bGH poly(A) signal (fragment): bovine growth hormone polyadenylation signal
   4513..5101    +  rep_origin     ori: high-copy-number ColE1/pMB1/pBR322/pUC origin of replication
>Addgene plasmid #181896 | pGFP-nE-mHP1alpha-delCTE | addgene full sequence | sequence record 359707 | Addgene NGS Result
TAGTTATTAATAGTAATCAATTACGGGGTCATTAGTTCATAGCCCATATATGGAGTTCCGCGTTACATAA
CTTACGGTAAATGGCCCGCCTGGCTGACCGCCCAACGACCCCCGCCCATTGACGTCAATAATGACGTATG
TTCCCATAGTAACGCCAATAGGGACTTTCCATTGACGTCAATGGGTGGAGTATTTACGGTAAACTGCCCA
CTTGGCAGTACATCAAGTGTATCATATGCCAAGTACGCCCCCTATTGACGTCAATGACGGTAAATGGCCC
GCCTGGCATTATGCCCAGTACATGACCTTATGGGACTTTCCTACTTGGCAGTACATCTACGTATTAGTCA
TCGCTATTACCATGGTGATGCGGTTTTGGCAGTACATCAATGGGCGTGGATAGCGGTTTGACTCACGGGG
ATTTCCAAGTCTCCACCCCATTGACGTCAATGGGAGTTTGTTTTGGCACCAAAATCAACGGGACTTTCCA
AAATGTCGTAACAACTCCGCCCCATTGACGCAAATGGGCGGTAGGCGTGTACGGTGGGAGGTCTATATAA
GCAGAGCTGGTTTAGTGAACCGTCAGATCCGCTAGCGCTACCGGTCGCCACCATGGTGAGCAAGGGCGAG
GAGCTGTTCACCGGGGTGGTGCCCATCCTGGTCGAGCTGGACGGCGACGTAAACGGCCACAAGTTCAGCG
TGTCCGGCGAGGGCGAGGGCGATGCCACCTACGGCAAGCTGACCCTGAAGTTCATCTGCACCACCGGCAA
GCTGCCCGTGCCCTGGCCCACCCTCGTGACCACCCTGACCTACGGCGTGCAGTGCTTCAGCCGCTACCCC
GACCACATGAAGCAGCACGACTTCTTCAAGTCCGCCATGCCCGAAGGCTACGTCCAGGAGCGCACCATCT
TCTTCAAGGACGACGGCAACTACAAGACCCGCGCCGAGGTGAAGTTCGAGGGCGACACCCTGGTGAACCG
CATCGAGCTGAAGGGCATCGACTTCAAGGAGGACGGCAACATCCTGGGGCACAAGCTGGAGTACAACTAC
AACAGCCACAACGTCTATATCATGGCCGACAAGCAGAAGAACGGCATCAAGGTGAACTTCAAGATCCGCC
ACAACATCGAGGACGGCAGCGTGCAGCTCGCCGACCACTACCAGCAGAACACCCCCATCGGCGACGGCCC
CGTGCTGCTGCCCGACAACCACTACCTGAGCACCCAGTCCGCCCTGAGCAAAGACCCCAACGAGAAGCGC
GATCACATGGTCCTGCTGGAGTTCGTGACCGCCGCCGGGATCACTCTCGGCATGGACGAGCTGTACAAGT
CCGGAATGGGAAAGAAGACCAAGAGGACAGCCGACGAGGAAGAGGAAGAGGATGAGGAGGAATATGTGGT
GGAAAAGGTGTTGGACAGGCGCATGGTTAAGGGGCAAGTGGAATATCTGTTGAAGTGGAAAGGCTTTTCT
GAGGAGCACAATACTTGGGAACCTGAGAAGAACTTGGATTGTCCTGAACTAATTTCTGAGTTTATGAAAA
AGTATAAGAAGATGAAGGAGGGTGAAAACAATAAGCCCAGGGAGAAATCAGAAGGAAACAAGAGGAAATC
CAGTTTCTCCAACAGCGCTGATGATATTAAATCTAAAAAAAAGAGAGAGCAAAGCAATGATATCGCTCGG
GGCTTTGAGAGAGGACTGGAACCAGAAAAGATCATCGGAGCAACAGATTCCTGCGGTGACTTAATGTTCT
TAATGAAATGGAAAGACACAGATGAAGCTGACCTGGTTCTTGCAAAAGAAGCTAACGTGAAGTGTCCACA
GATTGTGATAGCATTTTATGAAGAGAGACTGACGTGGCACGCATATTAATCCGGGATCCACCGGATCTAG
ATAACTGATCATAATCAGCCATACCACATTTGTAGAGGTTTTACTTGCTTTAAAAAACCTCCCACACCTC
CCCCTGAACCTGAAACATAAAATGAATGCAATTGTTGTTGTTAACTTGTTTATTGCAGCTTATAATGGTT
ACAAATAAAGCAATAGCATCACAAATTTCACAAATAAAGCATTTTTTTCACTGCATTCTAGTTGTGGTTT
GTCCAAACTCATCAATGTATCTTAAGGCGTAAATTGTAAGCGTTAATATTTTGTTAAAATTCGCGTTAAA
TTTTTGTTAAATCAGCTCATTTTTTAACCAATAGGCCGAAATCGGCAAAATCCCTTATAAATCAAAAGAA
TAGACCGAGATAGGGT
[37 nt withheld, positions 2257-2293]
AAAGAACGTGGACTCCAACGTCAAAGG
[49 nt withheld, positions 2321-2369]
T
[91 nt withheld, positions 2371-2461]
G
[124 nt withheld, positions 2463-2586]
CAGGTGGCACTTTTCGGGGAAATGTGCGCGGAACCCCTATTTGTTTATTTTTCTAAATACATTCAAATAT
GTATCCGCTCATGAGACAATAACCCTGATAAATGCTTCAATAATATTGAAAAAGGAAGAGTCCTGAGGCG
GAAAGAACCAGCTGTGGAATGTGTGTCAGTTAGGGTGTGGAAAGTCCCCAGGCTCCCCAGCAGGCAGAAG
TATGCAAAGCATGCATCTCAATTAGTCAGCAACCAGGTGTGGAAAGTCCCCAGGCTCCCCAGCAGGCAGA
AGTATGCAAAGCATGCATCTCAATTAGTCAGCAACCATAGTCCCGCCCCTAACTCCGCCCATCCCGCCCC
TAACTCCGCCCAGTTCCGCCCATTCTCCGCCCCATGGCTGACTAATTTTTTTTATTTATGCAGAGGCCGA
GGCCGCCTCGGCCTCTGAGCTATTCCAGAAGTAGTGAGGAGGCTTTTTTGGAGGCCTAGGCTTTTGCAAA
GATCGATCAAGAGACAGGATGAGGATCGTTTCGCATGATTGAACAAGATGGATTGCACGCAGGTTCTCCG
GCCGCTTGGGTGGAGAGGCTATTCGGCTATGACTGGGCACAACAGACAATCGGCTGCTCTGATGCCGCCG
TGTTCCGGCTGTCAGCGCAGGGGCGCCCGGTTCTTTTTGTCAAGACCGACCTGTCCGGTGCCCTGAATGA
ACTGCAAGACGAGGCAGCGCGGCTATCGTGGCTGGCCACGACGGGCGTTCCTTGCGCAGCTGTGCTCGAC
GTTGTCACTGAAGCGGGAAGGGACTGGCTGCTATTGGGCGAAGTGCCGGGGCAGGATCTCCTGTCATCTC
ACCTTGCTCCTGCCGAGAAAGTATCCATCATGGCTGATGCAATGCGGCGGCTGCATACGCTTGATCCGGC
TACCTGCCCATTCGACCACCAAGCGAAACATCGCATCGAGCGAGCACGTACTCGGATGGAAGCCGGTCTT
GTCGATCAGGATGATCTGGACGAAGAGCATCAGGGGCTCGCGCCAGCCGAACTGTTCGCCAGGCTCAAGG
CGAGCATGCCCGACGGCGAGGATCTCGTCGTGACCCATGGCGATGCCTGCTTGCCGAATATCATGGTGGA
AAATGGCCGCTTTTCTGGATTCATCGACTGTGGCCGGCTGGGTGTGGCGGACCGCTATCAGGACATAGCG
TTGGCTACCCGTGATATTGCTGAAGAGCTTGGCGGCGAATGGGCTGACCGCTTCCTCGTGCTTTACGGTA
TCGCCGCTCCCGATTCGCAGCGCATCGCCTTCTATCGCCTTCTTGACGAGTTCTTCTGAGCGGGACTCTG
GGGTTCGAAATGACCGACCAAGCGACGCCCAACCTGCCATCACGAGATTTCGATTCCACCGCCGCCTTCT
ATGAAAGGTTGGGCTTCGGAATCGTTTTCCGGGACGCCGGCTGGATGATCCTCCAGCGCGGGGATCTCAT
GCTGGAGTTCTTCGCCCACCCTAGGGGGAGGCTAACTGAAACACGGAAGGAGACAATACCGGAAGGAACC
CGCGCTATGACGGCAATAAAAAGACAGAATAAAACGCACGGTGTTGGGTCGTTTGTTCATAAACGCGGGG
TTCGGTCCCAGGGCTGGCACTCTGTCGATACCCCACCGAGACCCCATTGGGGCCAATACGCCCGCGTTTC
TTCCTTTTCCCCACCCCACCCCCCAAGTTCGGGTGAAGGCCCAGGGCTCGCAGCCAACGTCGGGGCGGCA
GGCCCTGCCATAGCCTCAGGTTACTCATATATACTTTAGATTGATTTAAAACTTCATTTTTAATTTAAAA
GGATCTAGGTGAAGATCCTTTTTGATAATCTCATGACCAAAATCCCTTAACGTGAGTTTTCGTTCCACTG
AGCGTCAGACCCCGTAGAAAAGATCAAAGGATCTTCTTGAGATCCTTTTTTTCTGCGCGTAATCTGCTGC
TTGCAAACAAAAAAACCACCGCTACCAGCGGTGGTTTGTTTGCCGGATCAAGAGCTACCAACTCTTTTTC
CGAAGGTAACTGGCTTCAGCAGAGCGCAGATACCAAATACTGTTCTTCTAGTGTAGCCGTAGTTAGGCCA
CCACTTCAAGAACTCTGTATCACCGCCTACATACCTCGCTCTGCTAATCCTGTTACCAGTGGCTGCTGCC
AGTGGCGATAAGTCGTGTCTTACCGGGTTGGACTCAAGACGATAGTTACCGGATAAGGCGCAGCGGTCGG
GCTGAACGGGGGGTTCGTGCACACAGCCCAGCTTGGAGCGAACGACCTACACCGAACTGAGATACCTACA
GCGTGAGCTATGAGAAAGCGCCACGCTTCCCGAAGGGAGAAAGGCGGACAGGTATCCGGTAAGCGGCAGG
GTCGGAACAGGAGAGCGCACGAGGGAGCTTCCAGGGGGAAACGCCTGGTATCTTTATAGTCCTGTCGGGT
TTCGCCACCTCTGACTTGAGCGTCGATTTTTGTGATGCTCGTCAGGGGGGCGGAGCCTATGGAAAAACGC
CAGCAACGCGGCCTTTTTACGGTTCCTGGCCTTTTGCTGGCCTTTTGCTCACATGTTCTTTCCTGCGTTA
TCCCCTGATTCTGTGGATAACCGTATTACCGCCATGCAT
